>Addgene plasmid #54503 | DsRed2-Peroxisomes-4 | addgene full sequence | sequence record 258325 | Addgene NGS Result
CTTTTGCTCACATGTTCTTTCCTGCGTTATCCCCTGATTCTGTGGATAACCGTATTACCGCCATGCATTA
GTTATTAATAGTAATCAATTACGGGGTCATTAGTTCATAGCCCATATATGGAGTTCCGCGTTACATAACT
TACGGTAAATGGCCCGCCTGGCTGACCGCCCAACGACCCCCGCCCATTGACGTCAATAATGACGTATGTT
CCCATAGTAACGCCAATAGGGACTTTCCATTGACGTCAATGGGTGGAGTATTTACGGTAAACTGCCCACT
TGGCAGTACATCAAGTGTATCATATGCCAAGTACGCCCCCTATTGACGTCAATGACGGTAAATGGCCCGC
CTGGCATTATGCCCAGTACATGACCTTATGGGACTTTCCTACTTGGCAGTACATCTACGTATTAGTCATC
GCTATTACCATGGTGATGCGGTTTTGGCAGTACATCAATGGGCGTGGATAGCGGTTTGACTCACGGGGAT
TTCCAAGTCTCCACCCCATTGACGTCAATGGGAGTTTGTTTTGGCACCAAAATCAACGGGACTTTCCAAA
ATGTCGTAACAACTCCGCCCCATTGACGCAAATGGGCGGTAGGCGTGTACGGTGGGAGGTCTATATAAGC
AGAGCTGGTTTAGTGAACCGTCAGATCCGCTAGCGCTACCGGTCGCCACCATGGCCTCCTCCGAGAACGT
CATCACCGAGTTCATGCGCTTCAAGGTGCGCATGGAGGGCACCGTGAACGGCCACGAGTTCGAGATCGAG
GGCGAGGGCGAGGGCCGCCCCTACGAGGGCCACAACACCGTGAAGCTGAAGGTGACCAAGGGCGGCCCCC
TGCCCTTCGCCTGGGACATCCTGTCCCCCCAGTTCCAGTACGGCTCCAAGGTGTACGTGAAGCACCCCGC
CGACATCCCCGACTACAAGAAGCTGTCCTTCCCCGAGGGCTTCAAGTGGGAGCGCGTGATGAACTTCGAG
GACGGCGGCGTGGCGACCGTGACCCAGGACTCCTCCCTGCAGGACGGCTGCTTCATCTACAAGGTGAAGT
TCATCGGCGTGAACTTCCCCTCCGACGGCCCCGTGATGCAGAAGAAGACCATGGGCTGGGAGGCCTCCAC
CGAGCGCCTGTACCCCCGCGACGGCGTGCTGAAGGGCGAGACCCACAAGGCCCTGAAGCTGAAGGACGGC
GGCCACTACCTGGTGGAGTTCAAGTCCATCTACATGGCCAAGAAGCCCGTGCAGCTGCCCGGCTACTACT
ACGTGGACGCCAAGCTGGACATCACCTCCCACAACGAGGACTACACCATCGTGGAGCAGTACGAGCGCAC
CGAGGGCCGCCACCACCTGTTCCTGAGATCGTACAAGTCCAAGCTGTAGCGGCCGCGACTCTAGATCATA
ATCAGCCATACCACATTTGTAGAGGTTTTACTTGCTTTAAAAAACCTCCCACACCTCCCCCTGAACCTGA
AACATAAAATGAATGCAATTGTTGTTGTTAACTTGTTTATTGCAGCTTATAATGGTTACAAATAAAGCAA
TAGCATCACAAATTTCACAAATAAAGCATTTTTTTCACTGCATTCTAGTTGTGGTTTGTCCAAACTCATC
AATGTATCTTAAGGCGTAAATTGTAAGCGTTAATATTTTGTTAAAATTCGCGTTAAATTTTTGTTAAATC
AGCTCATTTTTTAACCAATAGGCCGAAATCGGCAAAATCCCTTATAAATCAAAAGAATAGACCGAGATAG
GGT
[37 nt withheld, positions 1754-1790]
AAAGAACGTGGACTCCAACGTCAAAGG
[49 nt withheld, positions 1818-1866]
T
[91 nt withheld, positions 1868-1958]
G
[124 nt withheld, positions 1960-2083]
CAGGTGGCACTTTTCGGGGAAATGTGCGCGGAACCCCTATTTGTTTATTTTTCTAAATACATTCAAATAT
GTATCCGCTCATGAGACAATAACCCTGATAAATGCTTCAATAATATTGAAAAAGGAAGAGTCCTGAGGCG
GAAAGAACCAGCTGTGGAATGTGTGTCAGTTAGGGTGTGGAAAGTCCCCAGGCTCCCCAGCAGGCAGAAG
TATGCAAAGCATGCATCTCAATTAGTCAGCAACCAGGTGTGGAAAGTCCCCAGGCTCCCCAGCAGGCAGA
AGTATGCAAAGCATGCATCTCAATTAGTCAGCAACCATAGTCCCGCCCCTAACTCCGCCCATCCCGCCCC
TAACTCCGCCCAGTTCCGCCCATTCTCCGCCCCATGGCTGACTAATTTTTTTTATTTATGCAGAGGCCGA
GGCCGCCTCGGCCTCTGAGCTATTCCAGAAGTAGTGAGGAGGCTTTTTTGGAGGCCTAGGCTTTTGCAAA
GATCGATCAAGAGACAGGATGAGGATCGTTTCGCATGATTGAACAAGATGGATTGCACGCAGGTTCTCCG
GCCGCTTGGGTGGAGAGGCTATTCGGCTATGACTGGGCACAACAGACAATCGGCTGCTCTGATGCCGCCG
TGTTCCGGCTGTCAGCGCAGGGGCGCCCGGTTCTTTTTGTCAAGACCGACCTGTCCGGTGCCCTGAATGA
ACTGCAAGACGAGGCAGCGCGGCTATCGTGGCTGGCCACGACGGGCGTTCCTTGCGCAGCTGTGCTCGAC
GTTGTCACTGAAGCGGGAAGGGACTGGCTGCTATTGGGCGAAGTGCCGGGGCAGGATCTCCTGTCATCTC
ACCTTGCTCCTGCCGAGAAAGTATCCATCATGGCTGATGCAATGCGGCGGCTGCATACGCTTGATCCGGC
TACCTGCCCATTCGACCACCAAGCGAAACATCGCATCGAGCGAGCACGTACTCGGATGGAAGCCGGTCTT
GTCGATCAGGATGATCTGGACGAAGAGCATCAGGGGCTCGCGCCAGCCGAACTGTTCGCCAGGCTCAAGG
CGAGCATGCCCGACGGCGAGGATCTCGTCGTGACCCATGGCGATGCCTGCTTGCCGAATATCATGGTGGA
AAATGGCCGCTTTTCTGGATTCATCGACTGTGGCCGGCTGGGTGTGGCGGACCGCTATCAGGACATAGCG
TTGGCTACCCGTGATATTGCTGAAGAGCTTGGCGGCGAATGGGCTGACCGCTTCCTCGTGCTTTACGGTA
TCGCCGCTCCCGATTCGCAGCGCATCGCCTTCTATCGCCTTCTTGACGAGTTCTTCTGAGCGGGACTCTG
GGGTTCGAAATGACCGACCAAGCGACGCCCAACCTGCCATCACGAGATTTCGATTCCACCGCCGCCTTCT
ATGAAAGGTTGGGCTTCGGAATCGTTTTCCGGGACGCCGGCTGGATGATCCTCCAGCGCGGGGATCTCAT
GCTGGAGTTCTTCGCCCACCCTAGGGGGAGGCTAACTGAAACACGGAAGGAGACAATACCGGAAGGAACC
CGCGCTATGACGGCAATAAAAAGACAGAATAAAACGCACGGTGTTGGGTCGTTTGTTCATAAACGCGGGG
TTCGGTCCCAGGGCTGGCACTCTGTCGATACCCCACCGAGACCCCATTGGGGCCAATACGCCCGCGTTTC
TTCCTTTTCCCCACCCCACCCCCCAAGTTCGGGTGAAGGCCCAGGGCTCGCAGCCAACGTCGGGGCGGCA
GGCCCTGCCATAGCCTCAGGTTACTCATATATACTTTAGATTGATTTAAAACTTCATTTTTAATTTAAAA
GGATCTAGGTGAAGATCCTTTTTGATAATCTCATGACCAAAATCCCTTAACGTGAGTTTTCGTTCCACTG
AGCGTCAGACCCCGTAGAAAAGATCAAAGGATCTTCTTGAGATCCTTTTTTTCTGCGCGTAATCTGCTGC
TTGCAAACAAAAAAACCACCGCTACCAGCGGTGGTTTGTTTGCCGGATCAAGAGCTACCAACTCTTTTTC
CGAAGGTAACTGGCTTCAGCAGAGCGCAGATACCAAATACTGTTCTTCTAGTGTAGCCGTAGTTAGGCCA
CCACTTCAAGAACTCTGTAGCACCGCCTACATACCTCGCTCTGCTAATCCTGTTACCAGTGGCTGCTGCC
AGTGGCGATAAGTCGTGTCTTACCGGGTTGGACTCAAGACGATAGTTACCGGATAAGGCGCAGCGGTCGG
GCTGAACGGGGGGTTCGTGCACACAGCCCAGCTTGGAGCGAACGACCTACACCGAACTGAGATACCTACA
GCGTGAGCTATGAGAAAGCGCCACGCTTCCCGAAGGGAGAAAGGCGGACAGGTATCCGGTAAGCGGCAGG
GTCGGAACAGGAGAGCGCACGAGGGAGCTTCCAGGGGGAAACGCCTGGTATCTTTATAGTCCTGTCGGGT
TTCGCCACCTCTGACTTGAGCGTCGATTTTTGTGATGCTCGTCAGGGGGGCGGAGCCTATGGAAAAACGC
CAGCAACGCGGCCTTTTTACGGTTCCTGGCCTTTTGCTGGC
Features (pLannotate 1.2.2; 14 found; start..end, strand, type, name):
      2..61      +  rep_origin     RSF ori (fragment): Plasmids containing the RSF 1030 origin of replication can be propagated in E. coli cells that contain additional plasmids with compatible origins.
    129..432     +  enhancer       CMV enhancer: human cytomegalovirus immediate early enhancer
    433..636     +  promoter       CMV promoter: human cytomegalovirus (CMV) immediate early promoter
    681..1355    +  CDS            DsRed2: DsRed2 is a basic (constitutively fluorescent) red fluorescent protein published in 2006, derived from Discosoma sp..
   1394..1477    +  CDS            large T antigen (fragment): large T antigen from SV40 (simian virus 40)
   1500..1621    +  polyA_signal   SV40 poly(A) signal: SV40 polyadenylation signal
   1655..2083    -  rep_origin     f1 ori (sequence partly withheld): f1 bacteriophage origin of replication; arrow indicates direction of (+) strand synthesis
   2110..2214    +  promoter       AmpR promoter: bla
   2216..2573    +  promoter       SV40 promoter: SV40 enhancer and early promoter
   2608..3402    +  CDS            NeoR/KanR: aminoglycoside phosphotransferase from Tn5; aph(3')-II (or nptII); confers resistance to neomycin, kanamycin, and G418 (Geneticin®)
   3423..3575    +  CDS            ble (fragment): BLE_KLEPN - Experimental evidence at protein level: Swiss-Prot protein existence level 1. Binding protein with a strong affinity to the bleomycin family of antibiotics. Binds to CL990; an antimitotic-antibiotic compound. From Klebsiella pneumoniae.
   3634..3681    +  polyA_signal   HSV TK poly(A) signal: herpes simplex virus thymidine kinase polyadenylation signal (Cole and Stacy, 1985)
   3772..3788    -  polyA_signal   bGH poly(A) signal (fragment): bovine growth hormone polyadenylation signal
   4010..4598    +  rep_origin     ori: high-copy-number ColE1/pMB1/pBR322/pUC origin of replication
