[The description below was written by a language model from this plasmid's Addgene catalogue record and pLannotate feature annotations shown in this document.]
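Description:
DsRed2-Peroxisomes-4 is a mammalian expression plasmid that marks peroxisomes with red fluorescence. It is built on a DsRed2 backbone with the layout of a classic CMV-driven fluorescent protein vector. The human cytomegalovirus immediate early enhancer and promoter drive the DsRed2 coding sequence, a Discosoma-derived red fluorescent protein with recorded excitation at 558 nm and emission at 583 nm. An SV40 polyadenylation signal follows. According to the catalogue fields, DsRed2 carries a C-terminal peroxisomal targeting signal 1 (PTS1), the Ser-Lys-Leu tripeptide. The peroxisomal import machinery recognises this signal and directs the otherwise cytosolic fluorescent protein into the peroxisomal matrix. The PTS1 is too short to be annotated as a separate feature in the table. The small "large T antigen" fragment called just downstream of DsRed2 probably reflects SV40-derived sequence flanking the poly(A) region rather than an intended coding element.

In E. coli the plasmid is maintained at high copy from a ColE1/pUC-type origin, and an f1 origin is also present. A single NeoR/KanR (Tn5 aminoglycoside phosphotransferase) gene provides selection in both hosts. A bacterial promoter expresses it for kanamycin resistance, and the SV40 enhancer/early promoter with an HSV TK poly(A) signal expresses it for G418 selection of stable mammalian transfectants. The short RSF ori, ble and bGH poly(A) fragments look like partial annotation matches rather than functional parts. The sequenced record is 4,644 nt, slightly shorter than the listed 4,750 bp backbone size. Although catalogued as an empty backbone, the construct is a ready-made organelle marker for visualising peroxisomes in fluorescence microscopy, for example in colocalisation experiments.
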