Addgene plasmid #54503: DsRed2-Peroxisomes-4
Purpose: (Empty Backbone) Localization: Peroxisomes, Excitation: 558, Emission: 583
Depositing lab: Michael Davidson. Depositing organization: Florida State University, Tallahassee.
Backbone
  Vector backbone: DsRed2
  Backbone size w/o insert (bp): 4750
  Vector type: Mammalian Expression
  Selectable markers: Neomycin (select with G418)
  Backbone size (bp): 4750
  Tag / fusion protein: DsRed2 (C terminal on backbone); Peroximal Targeting Signal 1 (PTS1) (C terminal on backbone)
Growth in bacteria
  Bacterial resistance: Kanamycin, 50 μg/mL
  Growth temperature: 37°C
  Growth strain: DH5alpha
  Copy number: High Copy
Gene/Insert
  Gene/Insert name: DsRed2-Peroxisomes
  Tag / fusion protein: Peroxisomal Targeting Signal 1 (PTS1; Ser-Lys-Leu) (C terminal on insert)
Terms and licenses: Academic/Nonprofit Terms; Industry Terms
Depositor comments: . Excitation = 558; Emission = 583
How to cite: DsRed2-Peroxisomes-4 was a gift from Michael Davidson (Addgene plasmid # 54503 ; http://n2t.net/addgene:54503 ; RRID:Addgene_54503)
