>Addgene plasmid #54503 | DsRed2-Peroxisomes-4 | depositor partial sequence | sequence record 84900 | insert sequence
AAATGTCGTAACAACTCCGCCCCATTGACGCAAATGGGCGGTAGGCGTGTACGGTGGGAGGTCTATATAA
GCAGAGCTGGTTTAGTGAACCGTCAGATCCGCTAGCGCTACCGGTCGCCACCATGGCCTCCTCCGAGAAC
GTCATCACCGAGTTCATGCGCTTCAAGGTGCGCATGGAGGGCACCGTGAACGGCCACGAGTTCGAGATCG
AGGGCGAGGGCGAGGGCCGCCCCTACGAGGGCCACAACACCGTGAAGCTGAAGGTGACCAAGGGCGGCCC
CCTGCCCTTCGCCTGGGACATCCTGTCCCCCCAGTTCCAGTACGGCTCCAAGGTGTACGTGAAGCACCCC
GCCGACATCCCCGACTACAAGAAGCTGTCCTTCCCCGAGGGCTTCAAGTGGGAGCGCGTGATGAACTTCG
AGGACGGCGGCGTGGCGACCGTGACCCAGGACTCCTCCCTGCAGGACGGCTGCTTCATCTACAAGGTGAA
GTTCATCGGCGTGAACTTCCCCTCCGACGGCCCCGTGATGCAGAAGAAGACCATGGGCTGGGAGGCCTCC
ACCGAGCGCCTGTACCCCCGCGACGGCGTGCTGAAGGGCGAGACCCACAAGGCCCTGAAGCTGAAGGACG
GCGGCCACTACCTGGTGGAGTTCAAGTCCATCTACATGGCCAAGAAGCCCGTGCAGCTGCCCGGCTACTA
CTACGTGGACGCCAAGCTGGACATCACCTCCCACAACGAGGACTACACCATCGTGGAGCAGTACGAGCGC
ACCGAGGGCCGCCACCACCTGTTCCTGAGATCGTACAAGTCCAAGCTGTAGCGGCCGCGACTCTAGATCA
TAATCAGCCATACCACATTTGTAGAGGTTTTACTTGCTTTAAAAAACCTCCCACACCTCCCCCTGAACCT
