>Addgene plasmid #54503 | DsRed2-Peroxisomes-4 | addgene partial sequence | sequence record 89727 | CMV-F 5'-CGCAAATGGGCGGTAGGCGTG-3'
GTGAACCGTCAGATCCGCTAGCGCTACCGGTCGCCACCATGGCCTCCTCCGAGAACGTCATCACCGAGTT
CATGCGCTTCAAGGTGCGCATGGAGGGCACCGTGAACGGCCACGAGTTCGAGATCGAGGGCGAGGGCGAG
GGCCGCCCCTACGAGGGCCACAACACCGTGAAGCTGAAGGTGACCAAGGGCGGCCCCCTGCCCTTCGCCT
GGGACATCCTGTCCCCCCAGTTCCAGTACGGCTCCAAGGTGTACGTGAAGCACCCCGCCGACATCCCCGA
CTACAAGAAGCTGTCCTTCCCCGAGGGCTTCAAGTGGGAGCGCGTGATGAACTTCGAGGACGGCGGCGTG
GCGACCGTGACCCAGGACTCCTCCCTGCAGGACGGCTGCTTCATCTACAAGGTGAAGTTCATCGGCGTGA
ACTTCCCCTCCGACGGCCCCGTGATGCAGAAGAAGACCATGGGCTGGGAGGCCTCCACCGAGCGCCTGTA
CCCCCGCGACGGCGTGCTGAAGGGCGAGACCCACAAGGCCCTGAAGCTGAAGGACGGCGGCCACTACCTG
GTGGAGTTCAAGTCCATCTACATGGCCAAGAAGCCCGTGCAGCTGCCCGGCTACTACTACGTGGACGCCA
AGCTGGACATCACCTCCCACAACGAGGACTACACCATCGTGGAGCAGTACGAGCGCACCGAGGGCCGCCA
CCACCTGTTCCTGAGATCGTACAAGTCCAAGCTGTAGCGGCCGCGACTCTAGATCATAATCAGCCATACC
ACATTTGTAGAGGTTTTACTTGCTTTAAAAAACCTCCCACACCTCCCCCTGAACCTGAAACATAAAATGA
ATGCAATTGTTGTTGTTAACTTGTTTATTGCAGCTTATAATGGTTACAAATAAAGCAATA
